>Addgene plasmid #191081 | pEY88 | addgene full sequence | sequence record 376114 | Addgene NGS Result
TCACACAGGAAACAGCTATGACCATGATTACGCCAAGCTGTAAGTTTAAACATGATCTTACTAACTAACT
ATTCTCATTTAAATTTTCAGAGCTTAAAAATGGCTGAAATCACTCACAACGATGGATACGCTAACAACTT
GGAAATGAAATAAGCTTGCATGCCTGCAGACAGCATGTTTGTAGCGCACAAAACGAAAGTGAACAACGTG
CAAAAAGACAGCCCAGTGGTGTTTTGTTATCTCGAAAGATGCAGAAATACGAAGAGACGCAGCGAGTGTA
GCAACGCGCGGTCATTCCGCAACAGGACTTTGACCTCTTCCTCGTCTTATTGTACTTTGTATTGTACTCT
CTGGAATTTTTATGTAGGCACACTGTAGGCAACCGTGTGCTCTGGCGGAAATCAAAAGTTCTTGATTAAA
AGAGGCATGAACAAAAATGAACAAATTTTATAATAACATTTCTTTTGAAAAAAAAGTAAAAATTTGAAAT
AGGAAACTACCGTATTTCCTCTAATAGTGAGAGTATCGAACTTTAACTGACGTGAGATACAAGGTGTCAA
AGTTGAACACTGGGGTGAAATACTAATAGAGGAATTATATCATTAAGAAAATATATTGAGTCTATCACGG
TGGAAAATTTTGAACCACTCTAACCCTACTATTTTTTATAGAAGGAAGTCTATACTGAAAGTTAATCAAT
CAAATAAATACTATAAATATTTTGGGATCGAATTTTTGTTTGGCAATAACAGCCAAGTCGAGTAAATTAT
GTAGGTATTAGATAAAATAATTTTAGACTGATAGCTAATCAAATTTATAGAAAATGAAGTTCAAATCAAG
GCGGGAAAATTGAAACTTTCTAGCATTGGTTGAAAATTCTCGACAAGGTCAACAATCAGCCTGTTTGAAC
TCCCTCCAAAATAAAAACTGCAAAACCAACCAGCGATTTGCTCCGCTCTTTTTTCAACCAATCAACTGGA
GTTTGTCTATTTTCGACGATACTGATTGGTTTGAAACTAGGCTTCTCATTTTGGAAACAAATTTCAACAG
ACAGGGCTATCATTTAAATACAGCTGGAAAATCGCGGTTCCAAAAGTTGGATTTTTAATTTTTAATTTTA
ATTTTTTTCTTTTCGATTTTTACACGTCAAGAAAAATAATTTCAGTCAGTAGTATGATATCTTCGACTAC
ACTTTCCTTTAATTCTTTCATCCGTAATAATCATGTTTCGAAGCATGCGGGATTATTACCTTTAATCAAA
TAATATACTTTTAAAGTACATCCGATGCTCCTTCCAACAGTGTCCTCCAAAATCTTCCCAAAATCCATCG
ATGAGTTCATTCTCCCATTCTCCCACTTCCCACATTTCTTTCATCCTTTCTGCTGTCGCGCCCCTAAACC
CCGCCCATTTTCTGTTATGCCCCTCGCTTTGAGAGCTTCTGCTTCTTCTCCTTCTGCCCCAGTTCCACCA
CTACACTTCTTCTTTCTTAGAGGCTTCTGCTTAATTCCAACCAAAAATTCATATTCAACTGCATACTTTA
ATTATTGACCCGGGATTGGCCAAAGGACCCAAAGGTATGTTTCGAATGATACTAACATAACATAGAACAT
TTTCAGGAGGACCCTTGCTTGGAGGGTACCGAGCTCAGAAAAAATGACCGCTCCAAAGAAGAAGCGCAAG
GTTCCAGTCGAGAAGATGACTGCCCCAAAAAAGAAACGTAAGGTCCCGCGGGTAAGTTTAAACAGTTCGG
TACTAACTAACCATACATATTTAAATTTTCAGCGCGCTGTGTCAAAAGGAGAAGAGCTTATTAAGGAGAA
TATGCGTTCCAAGCTCTACCTCGAGGGATCCGTCAACGGACACCAATTCAAGTGCACCCACGAGGGAGAG
GGAAAGCCATACGAGGGAAAGCAAACCAACCGTATCAAGGTCGTCGAGGGAGGACCACTCCCATTCGCCT
TCGACATCCTCGCCACCCACTTCATGTACGGATCCAAGGTAAGTTTAAACATATATATACTAACTAACCC
TGATTATTTAAATTTTCAGGTCTTCATCAAGTACCCAGCCGACCTCCCAGACTACTTCAAGCAATCCTTC
CCAGAGGGATTCACCTGGGAGCGTGTCATGGTCTTCGAGGACGGAGGAGTCCTCACCGCCACCCAAGACA
CCTCCCTCCAAGACGGAGAGCTCATCTACAACGTCAAGGTCCGTGGAGTCAACTTCCCAGCCAACGGACC
AGTCATGCAAAAGAAGACCCTCGGATGGGAGCCATCCACCGAGACCATGTACCCAGCCGACGGAGGACTC
GAGGGACGTTGCGACAAGGTAAGTTTAAACATGATTTTACTAACTAACTAATCTGATTTAAATTTTCAGG
CCCTCAAGCTCGTCGGAGGAGGACACCTCCACGTCAACTTCAAGACCACCTACAAGTCCAAGAAGCCAGT
CAAGATGCCAGGAGTCCACTACGTCGACCGTCGTCTCGAGCGTATCAAGGAGGCCGACAACGAGACCTAC
GTCGAGCAATACGAGCACGCCGTCGCCCGTTACTCCAACCTCGGAGGAGGAATGGACGAGCTCTACAAGC
CTAGGATACCGGTGGGTGAAGACCCACCAAAGCCATCTGCCAAGGGAGCCAAGAAGGCCGCCAAGACCGT
TACGAAGCCAAAGGACGGAAAGAAGAGACGTCATGCCCGTAAGGAATCATACTCCGTCTACATCTACCGT
GTCCTCAAGCAAGTTCATCCAGACACTGGAGTTTCCTCCAAAGCCATGTCTATCATGAACTCTTTTGTCA
ACGATGTCTTCGAGCGTATTGCTGCTGAAGCATCCCGTCTTGCTCACTACAACAAGCGTTCCACAATCTC
ATCCCGCGAAATTCAGACCGCTGTCCGTCTGATCCTTCCAGGAGAGCTTGCCAAGCACGCCGTGTCTGAG
GGAACCAAGGCCGTTACCAAGTACACTTCCAGCAAGTAGGAATTCCAACTGAGCGCCGGTCGCTACCATT
ACCAACTTGTCTGGTGTCAAAAATAATAGGGGCCGCTGTCATCAGAGTAAGTTTAAACTGAGTTCTACTA
ACTAACGAGTAATATTTAAATTTTCAGCATCTCGCGCCCGTGCCTCTGACTTCTAAGTCCAATTACTCTT
CAACATCCCTACATGCTCTTTCTCCCTGTGCTCCCACCCCCTATTTTTGTTATTATCAAAAAACTTCTCT
TAATTTCTTTGTTTTTTAGCTTCTTTTAAGTCACCTCTAACAATGAAATTGTGTAGATTCAAAAATAGAA
TTAATTCGTAATAAAAAGTCGAAAAAAATTGTGCTCCCTCCCCCCATTAATAATAATTCTATCCCAAAAT
CTACACAATGTTCTGTGTACACTTCTTATGTTTTTTACTTCTGATAAATTTTTTTGAAACATCATAGAAA
AAACCGCACACAAAATACCTTATCATATGTTACGTTTCAGTTTATGACCGCAATTTTTATTTCTTCGCAC
GTCTGGGCCTCTCATGACGTCAAATCATGCTCATCGTGAAAAAGTTTTGGAGTATTTTTGGAATTTTTCA
ATCAAGTGAAAGTTTATGAAATTAATTTTCCTGCTTTTGCTTTTTGGGGTTTCCCCTATTGTTTGTCAAG
ATTTCGAGGACGGCGTTTTTCTTGCTAAAATCACAAGTATTGATGAGCACGATGCAAGAAAGATCGGAAG
AAGGTTTGGGTTTGAGGCTCAGTGGAAGGTGAGTAGAAGTTGATAATTTGAAAGTGGAGTAGTGTCTATG
GGGTTTTTGCCTTAAATGACAGAATACATTCCCAATATACCAAACATAACTGTTTCCTACTAGTCGGCCG
TACGGGCCCTTTCGTCTCGCGCGTTTCGGTGATGACGGTGAAAACCTCTGACACATGCAGCTCCCGGAGA
CGGTCACAGCTTGTCTGTAAGCGGATGCCGGGAGCAGACAAGCCCGTCAGGGCGCGTCAGCGGGTGTTGG
CGGGTGTCGGGGCTGGCTTAACTATGCGGCATCAGAGCAGATTGTACTGAGAGTGCACCATATGCGGTGT
GAAATACCGCACAGATGCGTAAGGAGAAAATACCGCATCAGGCGGCCTTAAGGGCCTCGTGATACGCCTA
TTTTTATAGGTTAATGTCATGATAATAATGGTTTCTTAGACGTCAGGTGGCACTTTTCGGGGAAATGTGC
GCGGAACCCCTATTTGTTTATTTTTCTAAATACATTCAAATATGTATCCGCTCATGAGACAATAACCCTG
ATAAATGCTTCAATAATATTGAAAAAGGAAGAGTATGAGTATTCAACATTTCCGTGTCGCCCTTATTCCC
TTTTTTGCGGCATTTTGCCTTCCTGTTTTTGCTCACCCAGAAACGCTGGTGAAAGTAAAAGATGCTGAAG
ATCAGTTGGGTGCACGAGTGGGTTACATCGAACTGGATCTCAACAGCGGTAAGATCCTTGAGAGTTTTCG
CCCCGAAGAACGTTTTCCAATGATGAGCACTTTTAAAGTTCTGCTATGTGGCGCGGTATTATCCCGTATT
GACGCCGGGCAAGAGCAACTCGGTCGCCGCATACACTATTCTCAGAATGACTTGGTTGAGTACTCACCAG
TCACAGAAAAGCATCTTACGGATGGCATGACAGTAAGAGAATTATGCAGTGCTGCCATAACCATGAGTGA
TAACACTGCGGCCAACTTACTTCTGACAACGATCGGAGGACCGAAGGAGCTAACCGCTTTTTTGCACAAC
ATGGGGGATCATGTAACTCGCCTTGATCGTTGGGAACCGGAGCTGAATGAAGCCATACCAAACGACGAGC
GTGACACCACGATGCCTGTAGCAATGGCAACAACGTTGCGCAAACTATTAACTGGCGAACTACTTACTCT
AGCTTCCCGGCAACAATTAATAGACTGGATGGAGGCGGATAAAGTTGCAGGACCACTTCTGCGCTCGGCC
CTTCCGGCTGGCTGGTTTATTGCTGATAAATCTGGAGCCGGTGAGCGTGGGTCTCGCGGTATCATTGCAG
CACTGGGGCCAGATGGTAAGCCCTCCCGTATCGTAGTTATCTACACGACGGGGAGTCAGGCAACTATGGA
TGAACGAAATAGACAGATCGCTGAGATAGGTGCCTCACTGATTAAGCATTGGTAACTGTCAGACCAAGTT
TACTCATATATACTTTAGATTGATTTAAAACTTCATTTTTAATTTAAAAGGATCTAGGTGAAGATCCTTT
TTGATAATCTCATGACCAAAATCCCTTAACGTGAGTTTTCGTTCCACTGAGCGTCAGACCCCGTAGAAAA
GATCAAAGGATCTTCTTGAGATCCTTTTTTTCTGCGCGTAATCTGCTGCTTGCAAACAAAAAAACCACCG
CTACCAGCGGTGGTTTGTTTGCCGGATCAAGAGCTACCAACTCTTTTTCCGAAGGTAACTGGCTTCAGCA
GAGCGCAGATACCAAATACTGTTCTTCTAGTGTAGCCGTAGTTAGGCCACCACTTCAAGAACTCTGTAGC
ACCGCCTACATACCTCGCTCTGCTAATCCTGTTACCAGTGGCTGCTGCCAGTGGCGATAAGTCGTGTCTT
ACCGGGTTGGACTCAAGACGATAGTTACCGGATAAGGCGCAGCGGTCGGGCTGAACGGGGGGTTCGTGCA
CACAGCCCAGCTTGGAGCGAACGACCTACACCGAACTGAGATACCTACAGCGTGAGCTATGAGAAAGCGC
CACGCTTCCCGAAGGGAGAAAGGCGGACAGGTATCCGGTAAGCGGCAGGGTCGGAACAGGAGAGCGCACG
AGGGAGCTTCCAGGGGGAAACGCCTGGTATCTTTATAGTCCTGTCGGGTTTCGCCACCTCTGACTTGAGC
GTCGATTTTTGTGATGCTCGTCAGGGGGGCGGAGCCTATGGAAAAACGCCAGCAACGCGGCCTTTTTACG
GTTCCTGGCCTTTTGCTGGCCTTTTGCTCACATGTTCTTTCCTGCGTTATCCCCTGATTCTGTGGATAAC
CGTATTACCGCCTTTGAGTGAGCTGATACCGCTCGCCGCAGCCGAACGACCGAGCGCAGCGAGTCAGTGA
GCGAGGAAGCGGAAGAGCGCCCAATACGCAAACCGCCTCTCCCCGCGCGTTGGCCGATTCATTAATGCAG
CTGGCACGACAGGTTTCCCGACTGGAAAGCGGGCAGTGAGCGCAACGCAATTAATGTGAGTTAGCTCACT
CATTAGGCACCCCAGGCTTTACACTTTATGCTTCCGGCTCGTATGTTGTGTGGAATTGTGAGCGGATAAC
AATT
Features (pLannotate 1.2.2; 15 found; start..end, strand, type, name):
    152..169     -  misc_feature   MCS (fragment): pUC18/19 multiple cloning site
    467..491     -  terminator     CYC1 terminator (fragment): S. cerevisiae CYC1; transcription terminator for CYC1
   1731..1782    +  CDS            mEGFP (fragment): monomeric enhanced GFP, optimized with synthetic introns for expression in C. elegans
   1789..2589    +  CDS            CyOFP1: CyOFP1 is a basic (constitutively fluorescent) long stokes shift fluorescent protein published in 2016, derived from Entacmaea quadricolor. It is reported to be a very rapidly-maturing monomer with moderate acid sensitivity.
   2614..2976    +  CDS            his-11: H2B1_CAEEL - Experimental evidence at protein level: Swiss-Prot protein existence level 1. Core component of nucleosome. Nucleosomes wrap and compact DNA into chromatin, limiting DNA accessibility to the cellular machineries which require DNA as a template. Histones thereby play a central role in transcription regulation, DNA repair, DNA replication and chromosomal stability. DNA accessibility is regulated via a complex set of post-translational modifications of histones, also called histone code, and nucleosome remodeling. From Caenorhabditis elegans.
   3586..3738    +  CDS            aex-5 (fragment): AEX5_CAEEL - Also known as kpc-3 From Caenorhabditis elegans.
   3866..3901    +  CDS            rop (fragment): Rop protein, which maintains plasmids at low copy number; rop
   4003..4102    +  misc_feature   bom (fragment): basis of mobility region from pBR322
   4200..4304    +  promoter       AmpR promoter: bla
   4305..5165    +  CDS            AmpR: β-lactamase; bla; confers resistance to ampicillin, carbenicillin, and related antibiotics
   5336..5924    +  rep_origin     ori: high-copy-number ColE1/pMB1/pBR322/pUC origin of replication
   6107..6199    +  CDS            lacI (fragment): lac repressor; lacI; The lac repressor binds to the lac operator to inhibit transcription in E. coli. This inhibition can be relieved by adding lactose or isopropyl-β-D-thiogalactopyranoside (IPTG).
   6212..6233    +  protein_bind   CAP binding site: CAP binding activates transcription in the presence of cAMP. E. coli catabolite activator protein
   6248..6278    +  promoter       lac promoter: promoter for the E. coli lac operon
   6286..6302    +  protein_bind   lac operator: The lac repressor binds to the lac operator to inhibit transcription in E. coli. This inhibition can be relieved by adding lactose or isopropyl-β-D-thiogalactopyranoside (IPTG). lac repressor encoded by lacI
