[The description below was written by a language model from this plasmid's Addgene catalogue record and pLannotate feature annotations shown in this document.]
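Description:
pEY88 is a C. elegans expression plasmid built on the pPD95.62 backbone, one of the standard worm reporter vectors. It is one of the individual reporter constructs from the NeuroPAL multicolor atlas for whole-brain neuronal identification. It is propagated in E. coli using a high-copy ColE1/pUC-type origin and selected with ampicillin through the bla (AmpR) gene and its native promoter. Remnants of the pUC lineage are also annotated (lac promoter, operator and CAP site, plus fragments of the MCS, lacI, rop and bom), but these play no role in the reporter function.

The payload is a transcriptional reporter for ggr-1, assembled by Gibson cloning. The catalogue lists ggr-1 from C. elegans as the insert. The feature table does not annotate the regulatory sequence itself, but there is a large unannotated stretch upstream of the fluorophore where it presumably lies. Downstream, a full CyOFP1 coding sequence (a monomeric, fast-maturing, long Stokes shift orange fluorescent protein) is followed closely by his-11, which encodes a C. elegans histone H2B. This arrangement is consistent with a fluorophore–histone fusion that tethers the signal to chromatin, giving the nuclear CyOFP labelling stated in the record. A short mEGFP-like fragment just before CyOFP1 and a small aex-5 match further downstream are probably leftover backbone or 3' sequences. The record does not name the 3' UTR.

In worms, the construct marks the subset of neurons in which ggr-1 regulatory sequences are active. The nuclear localisation keeps the signal compact, which helps with cell identification. The specific expression pattern is not given in the record, which points to the NeuroPAL publication for it.
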