Addgene plasmid #191081: pEY88
Purpose: ggr-1 fluorescent neural reporter driving nuclear CYOFP expression (refer to NeuroPAL paper for expression)
Depositing lab: Oliver Hobert & Eviatar Yemini. Depositing organization: Columbia University. Publication: NeuroPAL: A Multicolor Atlas for Whole-Brain Neuronal Identification in C. elegans. Yemini E, Lin A, Nejatbakhsh A, Varol E, Sun R, Mena GE, Samuel ADT, Paninski L, Venkatachalam V, Hobert O. Cell. 2021 Jan 7;184(1):272-288.e11. doi: 10.1016/j.cell.2020.12.012. Epub 2020 Dec 29. PubMed 33378642.
Backbone
  Vector backbone: pPD95.62
  Vector type: Worm Expression
Growth in bacteria
  Bacterial resistance: Ampicillin, 100 μg/mL
  Growth temperature: 37°C
  Growth strain: DH5alpha
  Copy number: Unknown
Gene/Insert
  Gene/Insert name: ggr-1
  Species: C. elegans (nematode)
  Mutation: None
  Cloning method: Gibson Cloning
Terms and licenses: Academic/Nonprofit Terms; Industry Terms: Not Available to Industry
How to cite: pEY88 was a gift from Oliver Hobert & Eviatar Yemini (Addgene plasmid # 191081 ; http://n2t.net/addgene:191081 ; RRID:Addgene_191081)
